>Addgene plasmid #53687 | DDR1A-c002 | depositor partial sequence | sequence record 83814 | insert sequence
ATGGGCCACCATCATCATCATCATTCTTCTGGTGTAGATCTGGGTACCGAGAACCTGTACTTCCAATCCA
TGCCCAGAGTGGATTTCCCTCGATCTCGACTCCGCTTCAAGGAGAAGCTTGGCGAGGGCCAGTTTGGGGA
GGTGCACCTGTGTGAGGTCGACAGCCCTCAAGATCTGGTTAGTCTTGATTTCCCCCTTAATGTGCGTAAG
GGACACCCTTTGCTGGTAGCTGTCAAGATCTTACGGCCAGATGCCACCAAGAATGCCAGGAATGATTTCC
TGAAAGAGGTGAAGATCATGTCGAGGCTCAAGGACCCAAACATCATTCGGCTGCTGGGCGTGTGTGTGCA
GGACGACCCCCTCTGCATGATTACTGACTACATGGAGAACGGCGACCTCAACCAGTTCCTCAGTGCCCAC
CAGCTGGAGGACAAGGCAGCCGAGGGGGCCCCTGGGGACGGGCAGGCTGCGCAGGGGCCCACCATCAGCT
ACCCAATGCTGCTGCATGTGGCAGCCCAGATCGCCTCCGGCATGCGCTATCTGGCCACACTCAACTTTGT
ACATCGGGACCTGGCCACGCGGAACTGCCTAGTTGGGGAAAATTTCACCATCAAAATCGCAGACTTTGGC
ATGAGCCGGAACCTCTATGCTGGGGACTATTACCGTGTGCAGGGCCGGGCAGTGCTGCCCATCCGCTGGA
TGGCCTGGGAGTGCATCCTCATGGGGAAGTTCACGACTGCGAGTGACGTGTGGGCCTTTGGTGTGACCCT
GTGGGAGGTGCTGATGCTCTGTAGGGCCCAGCCCTTTGGGCAGCTCACCGACGAGCAGGTCATCGAGAAC
GCGGGGGAGTTCTTCCGGGACCAGGGCCGGCAGGTGTACCTGTCCCGGCCGCCTGCCTGCCCGCAGGGCC
TATATGAGCTGATGCTTCGGTGCTGGAGCCGGGAGTCTGAGCAGCGACCACCCTTTTCCCAGCTGCATCG
GTTCCTGGCAGAGGATGCACTCAACACGGTGTGACAGTAAAGGTGGATACGGATCCGAATTCGAGCTCCG
TCGACAAGCTT
