>Addgene plasmid #53687 | DDR1A-c002 | addgene partial sequence | sequence record 89887 | Polyhedrin-F 5'-AAATGATAACCATCTCGC-3'
ACAGTTTTGTAATAAAAAAACCTATAAATATTCCGGATTATTCATACCGTCCCACCATCGGGCGCGGATC
TCGGTCCGAAAACCATGGGCCACCATCATCATCATCATTCTTCTGGTGTAGATCTGGGTACCGAGAACCT
GTACTTCCAATCCATGCCCAGAGTGGATTTCCCTCGATCTCGACTCCGCTTCAAGGAGAAGCTTGGCGAG
GGCCAGTTTGGGGAGGTGCACCTGTGTGAGGTCGACAGCCCTCAAGATCTGGTTAGTCTTGATTTCCCCC
TTAATGTGCGTAAGGGACACCCTTTGCTGGTAGCTGTCAAGATCTTACGGCCAGATGCCACCAAGAATGC
CAGGAATGATTTCCTGAAAGAGGTGAAGATCATGTCGAGGCTCAAGGACCCAAACATCATTCGGCTGCTG
GGCGTGTGTGTGCAGGACGACCCCCTCTGCATGATTACTGACTACATGGAGAACGGCGACCTCAACCAGT
TCCTCAGTGCCCACCAGCTGGAGGACAAGGCAGCCGAGGGGGCCCCTGGGGACGGGCAGGCTGCGCAGGG
GCCCACCATCAGCTACCCAATGCTGCTGCATGTGGCAGCCCAGATCGCCTCCGGCATGCGCTATCTGGCC
ACACTCAACTTTGTACATCGGGACCTGGCCACGCGGAACTGCCTAGTTGGGGAAAATTTCACCATCAAAA
TCGCAGACTTTGGCATGAGCCGGAACCTCTATGCTGGGGACTATTACCGTGTGCAGGGCCGGGCAGTGCT
GCCCATCCGCTGGATGGCCTGGGAGTGCATCCTCATGGGGAAGTTCACGACTGCGAGTGACGTGTGGGCC
TTTGGTGTGACCCTGTGGGAGGTGCTGATGCTCTGTAGGGCCCAGCCCTTTGGGCAGCTCACCGACGAGC
AGGTCATCGAGAACGCGGGGG
