[The description below was written by a language model from this plasmid's Addgene catalogue record.]
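Description:
DDR1A-c002 is a baculovirus transfer plasmid built on the pFB-LIC-Bse backbone from the SGC, a pFastBac-style vector adapted for ligation-independent cloning and used with the Bac-to-Bac system. In that system the transfer plasmid is not itself the expression agent: its expression cassette is transposed into a baculovirus shuttle genome (bacmid) maintained in a specialised E. coli strain, and the resulting recombinant bacmid is used to generate virus that infects insect cells. The plasmid is propagated in E. coli as a high-copy construct under ampicillin selection. No feature table accompanies the record, so other backbone elements such as the origin of replication, transposition arms or any additional markers are not documented here.

The insert is DDR1A, introduced by ligation-independent cloning and placed under the polyhedrin promoter, a very strong, very late baculoviral promoter that drives high-level protein production in infected insect cells; Sf9 cells are the recommended expression host. The protein is fused at its N terminus to a His6 tag followed by a TEV protease recognition site, which allows capture by immobilised metal affinity chromatography and subsequent removal of the tag to leave near-native protein. The record notes that the construct was made for structure determination and may not encode the full open reading frame, which is consistent with a truncated or domain-level expression construct, although the exact boundaries and the source species are not stated. The depositor's comments link the construct to a deposited structure, indicating that it served to produce recombinant DDR1 protein for structural work.
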