Addgene plasmid #53687: DDR1A-c002
Purpose: Baculovirus expression for structure determination; may not be full ORF
Depositing lab: Nicola Burgess-Brown. Depositing organization: University of Oxford.
Backbone
  Vector backbone: pFB-LIC-Bse
  Backbone manufacturer: SGC
  Vector type: Baculovirus expression
Growth in bacteria
  Bacterial resistance: Ampicillin, 100 μg/mL
  Growth temperature: 37°C
  Growth strain: Mach1
  Growth instructions: Sf9 cell line is recommended for expression
  Copy number: High Copy
Gene/Insert
  Gene/Insert name: DDR1A
  Promoter: polyhedrin promoter
  Tag / fusion protein: His6-TEV (N terminal on insert)
  Cloning method: Ligation Independent Cloning
  Sequencing primers: 5′ Polyhedrin forward
Terms and licenses: Academic/Nonprofit Terms; Industry Terms: Not Available to Industry
Depositor comments: Baculovirus transfer vector (Bac-to-bac), N-terminal His-tag, TEV http://www.thesgc.org/structures/3ZOS/
How to cite: DDR1A-c002 was a gift from Nicola Burgess-Brown (Addgene plasmid # 53687 ; http://n2t.net/addgene:53687 ; RRID:Addgene_53687)
